Addgene plasmid #55160: mCherry-Vinculin-N-21
Purpose: Localization: Focal Adhesions, Excitation: 587, Emission: 610
Depositing lab: Michael Davidson. Depositing organization: Florida State University, Tallahassee. Publication: A role for actin arcs in the leading-edge advance of migrating cells. Burnette DT, Manley S, Sengupta P, Sougrat R, Davidson MW, Kachar B, Lippincott-Schwartz J. Nat Cell Biol. 2011 Apr;13(4):371-81. doi: 10.1038/ncb2205. Epub 2011 Mar 20. PubMed 21423177.
Backbone
  Vector backbone: mCherry-N1
  Backbone size w/o insert (bp): 4750
  Vector type: Mammalian Expression
  Selectable markers: Neomycin (select with G418)
Growth in bacteria
  Bacterial resistance: Kanamycin, 50 μg/mL
  Growth temperature: 37°C
  Growth strain: DH5alpha
  Copy number: High Copy
Gene/Insert
  Gene/Insert name: Vinculin (alt name: NM_003373.3)
  Species: H. sapiens (human)
  Entrez Gene: VCL (a.k.a. CMD1W, CMH15, HEL114, MV, MVCL, VINC)
  Promoter: CMV
  Tag / fusion protein: mCherry (C terminal on backbone)
  Cloning method: Unknown
  Sequencing primers: 5′ CMV-F; 3′ SV40pA-R
Terms and licenses: Academic/Nonprofit Terms; Industry Terms: Not Available to Industry
Depositor comments: . Excitation = 587; Emission = 610
How to cite: mCherry-Vinculin-N-21 was a gift from Michael Davidson (Addgene plasmid # 55160 ; http://n2t.net/addgene:55160 ; RRID:Addgene_55160)
