[The description below was written by a language model from this plasmid's Addgene catalogue record.]
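Description:
mCherry-Vinculin-N-21 is a mammalian expression plasmid built on the mCherry-N1 backbone (about 4.75 kb without insert), designed to produce human vinculin (VCL) fused to the red fluorescent protein mCherry. The vinculin coding sequence sits downstream of the CMV promoter, a strong constitutive promoter in most mammalian cell lines. In keeping with the N1-type layout, mCherry is supplied by the backbone at the C terminus of the insert, so that vinculin is translated first and the fluorophore follows it. The "21" in the name probably refers to the length of the linker between the two proteins, but the record does not say so explicitly. The listed 3′ sequencing primer indicates an SV40 polyadenylation signal downstream of the fusion. The cloning method is recorded as unknown.

The plasmid is propagated in E. coli at high copy number under kanamycin selection. It also carries a neomycin resistance marker, so G418 can be used to select stably transfected mammalian cells. The record does not include a feature table, so the origin of replication and other backbone elements are not individually documented.

The construct serves as a fluorescent marker for focal adhesions. Vinculin is a cytoskeletal adaptor protein that accumulates at integrin-based cell–matrix contacts and links them to actin, so the fusion labels these structures in red (excitation 587 nm, emission 610 nm). It is suited to live-cell or fixed-cell imaging of adhesion assembly, turnover and cell migration, and can be combined with spectrally distinct probes such as green-fluorescent markers in multicolour experiments.
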