>Addgene plasmid #55160 | mCherry-Vinculin-N-21 | depositor partial sequence | sequence record 85527 | insert sequence
GACGTCAGATCCGCTAGCACCGCCACCATGCCAGTGTTTCATACGCGCACGATCGAGAGCATCCTGGAGC
CGGTGGCACAGCAGATCTCCCACCTGGTGATAATGCACGAGGAGGGCGAGGTGGACGGCAAAGCCATTCC
TGACCTCACCGCGCCCGTGGCCGCCGTGCAGGCGGCCGTCAGCAACCTCGTCCGGGTTGGAAAAGAGACT
GTTCAAACCACTGAGGATCAGATTTTGAAGAGAGATATGCCACCAGCATTTATTAAGGTTGAGAATGCTT
GCACCAAGCTTGTCCAGGCAGCTCAGATGCTTCAGTCAGACCCTTACTCAGTGCCTGCTCGAGATTATCT
AATTGATGGGTCAAGGGGCATCCTCTCTGGAACATCAGACCTGCTCCTTACCTTCGATGAGGCTGAGGTC
CGTAAAATTATTAGAGTTTGCAAAGGAATTTTGGAATATCTTACAGTGGCAGAGGTGGTGGAGACTATGG
AAGATTTGGTCACTTACACAAAGAATCTTGGGCCAGGAATGACTAAGATGGCCAAGATGATTGACGAGAG
ACAGCAGGAGCTCACTCACCAGGAGCACCGAGTGATGTTGGTGAACTCGATGAACACCGTGAAAGAGTTG
CTGCCAGTTCTCATTTCAGCTATGAAGATTTTTGTAACAACTAAAAACTCAAAAAACCAAGGCATAGAGG
AAGCTTTAAAAAATCGCAATTTTACTCTAGAAAAAATGAGTGCTGAAATTAATGAGATAATTCGTGTGTT
ACAACTCACCTCTTGGGATGAAGATGCCTGGGCCAGCAAGGACACTGAAGCCATGAAGAGAGCATTGGCC
TCCATAGACTCCAAACTGAACCAGGCCAAAGGTTGGCTCCGTGACCCTAGTGCCTCCCCAGGGGATGCTG
GTGAGCAGGCCATCAGACAGATCTTAGATGAAGCTGGAAAAGTTGGTGAACTCTGTGCAGGCAAAGAACG
CAGGGAGATTCTGGGAACTTGCAAAATGCTAGGGCAGATGACTGATCAAGTGGCTGACCTCCGTGCCAGA
GGACAAGGATCCTCACCGGTGGCCATGCAGAAAGCTCAGCAGGTATCTCAGGGTCTGGATGTGCTCACAG
CAAAAGTGGAAAATGCAGCTCGCAAGCTGGAAGCCATGACCAACTCAAAGCAGAGCATTGCAAAGAAGAT
CGATGCTGCTCAGAACTGGCTTGCAGATCCAAATGGTGGACCGGAAGGAGAAGAGCAGATTCGAGGTGCT
TTGGCTGAAGCTCGGAAAATAGCAGAATTATGTGATGATCCTAAAGAAAGAGATGACATTCTACGTTCCC
TTGGGGAAATATCTGCTCTGACTTCTAAATTAGCAGATCTACGAAGACAGGGGAAAGGAGATTCTCCAGA
GGCTCGAGCCTTGGCCAAACAGGTGGCCACGGCCCTGCAGAACCTGCAGACCAAAACCAACCGGGCTGTG
GCCAACAGCAGACCGGCCAAAGCAGCTGTACACCTTGAGGGCAAGATTGAGCAAGCACAGCGGTGGATTG
ATAATCCCACAGTGGATGACCGTGGAGTCGGTCAGGCTGCCATCCGGGGGCTTGTGGCCGAAGGGCATCG
TCTGGCTAATGTTATGATGGGGCCTTATCGGCAAGATCTTCTCGCCAAGTGTGACCGAGTGGACCAGCTG
ACAGCCCAGCTGGCTGACCTGGCTGCCAGAGGGGAAGGGGAGAGTCCTCAGGCACGAGCACTTGCATCTC
AGCTCCAAGACTCCTTAAAGGATCTAAAAGCTCGGATGCAGGAGGCCATGACTCAGGAAGTGTCAGATGT
TTTCAGCGATACCACAACTCCCATCAAGCTGTTGGCAGTGGCAGCCACGGCGCCTCCTGATGCGCCTAAC
AGGGAAGAGGTATTTGATGAGAGGGCAGCTAACTTTGAAAACCATTCAGGAAAGCTTGGTGCTACGGCCG
AGAAGGCGGCTGCGGTTGGTACTGCTAATAAATCAACAGTGGAAGGCATTCAGGCCTCAGTGAAGACGGC
CCGAGAACTCACACCCCAGGTGGTCTCGGCTGCTCGTATCTTACTTAGGAACCCTGGAAATCAAGCTGCT
TATGAACATTTTGAGACCATGAAGAACCAGTGGATCGATAATGTTGAAAAAATGACAGGGCTGGTGGACG
AAGCCATTGATACCAAATCTCTGTTGGATGCTTCAGAAGAAGCAATTAAAAAAGACCTGGACAAGTGCAA
GGTAGCTATGGCCAACATTCAGCCTCAGATGCTGGTTGCTGGGGCAACCAGTATTGCTCGTCGGGCCAAC
CGGATCCTGCTGGTGGCTAAGAGGGAGGTGGAAAATTCCGAGGATCCCAAGTTCCGTGAGGCTGTGAAAG
CTGCCTCTGATGAATTGAGCAAAACCATCTCCCCGATGGTGATGGATGCAAAAGCTGTGGCTGGAAACAT
TTCCGACCCTGGACTGCAAAAGAGCTTCCTGGACTCAGGATATCGGATCCTGGGAGCTGTGGCCAAGGTC
AGAGAAGCCTTCCAACCTCAGGAGCCTGACTTCCCGCCGCCTCCACCAGACCTTGAACAACTCCGACTAA
CAGATGAGCTTGCTCCTCCCAAACCACCTCTGCCTGAAGGTGAGGTCCCTCCACCTAGGCCTCCACCACC
AGAGGAAAAGGATGAAGAGTTCCCTGAGCAGAAGGCCGGGGAGGTGATTAACCAGCCAATGATGATGGCT
GCCAGACAGCTCCATGATGAAGCTCGCAAATGGTCCAGCAAGGGCAATGACATCATTGCAGCAGCCAAGC
GCATGGCTCTGCTGATGGCTGAGATGTCTCGGCTGGTAAGAGGGGGCAGTGGTACCAAGCGGGCACTCAT
TCAGTGTGCCAAGGACATCGCCAAGGCCTCAGATGAGGTGACTCGGTTGGCCAAGGAGGTTGCCAAGCAG
TGCACAGATAAACGGATTAGAACCAACCTCTTACAGGTATGTGAGCGAATCCCAACCATAAGCACCCAGC
TCAAAATCCTGTCCACAGTGAAGGCCACCATGCTGGGCCGGACCAACATCAGTGATGAGGAGTCTGAGCA
GGCCACAGAGATGCTGGTTCACAATGCCCAGAACCTCATGCAGTCTGTGAAGGAGACTGTGCGGGAAGCT
GAAGCTGCTTCAATCAAAATTCGAACAGATGCTGGATTTACACTGCGCTGGGTTAGAAAGACTCCCTGGT
ACCAGTCCGGTGGCAGCGGAATTCTGCAGTCGACGGTACCGCGGGCCCGGGATCCACCGGTCGCCACCAT
GGTGAGCAAGGGCGAGGAGGATAACATGGCCATCATCAAGGAGTTCATGCGCTTCAAGGTGCACATGGAG
GGCTCCGTGAACGGCCACGAGTTCGAGATCGAGGGCGAGGGCGAGGGCCGCCCCTACGAGGGCACCCAGA
CCGCCAAGCTGAAGGTGACCAAGGGTGGCCCCCTGCCCTTCGCCTGGGACATCCTGTCCCCTCAGTTCAT
GTACGGCTCCAAGGCCTACGTGAAGCACCCCGCCGACATCCCCGACTACTTGAAGCTGTCCTTCCCCGAG
GGCTTCAAGTGGGAGCGCGTGATGAACTTCGAGGACGGCGGCGTGGTGACCGTGACCCAGGACTCCTCCC
TGCAGGACGGCGAGTTCATCTACAAGGTGAAGCTGCGCGGCACCAACTTCCCCTCCGACGGCCCCGTAAT
GCAGAAGAAGACCATGGGCTGGGAGGCCTCCTCCGAGCGGATGTACCCCGAGGACGGCGCCCTGAAGGGC
GAGATCAAGCAGAGGCTGAAGCTGAAGGACGGCGGCCACTACGACGCTGAGGTCAAGACCACCTACAAGG
CCAAGAAGCCCGTGCAGCTGCCCGGCGCCTACAACGTCAACATCAAGTTGGACATCACCTCCCACAACGA
GGACTACACCATCGTGGAACAGTACGAACGCGCCGAGGGCCGCCACTCCACCGGCGGCATGGACGAGCTG
TACAAGTAAAGCGGCCGCGACTCTAGATCATAATCAGCCATACCACATT
