>Addgene plasmid #55160 | mCherry-Vinculin-N-21 | addgene partial sequence | sequence record 99226 | mCherry-R 5'-TTGGTCACCTTCAGCTTGG-3'
CCTCGATCTCGAACTCGTGGCCGTTCACGGAGCCCTCCATGTGCACCTTGAAGCGCATGAACTCCTTGAT
GATGGCCATGTTATCCTCCTCGCCCTTGCTCACCATGGTGGCGACCGGTGGATCCCGGGCCCGCGGTACC
GTCGACTGCAGAATTCCGCTGCCACCGGACTGGTACCAGGGAGTCTTTCTAACCCAGCGCAGTGTAAATC
CAGCATCTGTTCGAATTTTGATTGAAGCAGCTTCAGCTTCCCGCACAGTCTCCTTCACAGACTGCATGAG
GTTCTGGGCATTGTGAACCAGCATCTCTGTGGCCTGCTCAGACTCCTCATCACTGATGTTGGTCCGGCCC
AGCATGGTGGCCTTCACTGTGGACAGGATTTTGAGCTGGGTGCTTATGGTTGGGATTCGCTCACATACCT
GTAAGAGGTTGGTTCTAATCCGTTTATCTGTGCACTGCTTGGCAACCTCCTTGGCCAACCGAGTCACCTC
ATCTGAGGCCTTGGCGATGTCCTTGGCACACTGAATGAGTGCCCGCTTGGTACCACTGCCCCCTCTTACC
AGCCGAGACATCTCAGCCATCAGCAGAGCCATGCGCTTGGCTGCTGCAATGATGTCATTGCCCTTGCTGG
ACCATTTGCGAGCTTCATCATGGAGCTGTCTGGCAGCCATCATCATTGGCTGGTTAATCACCTCCCCGGC
CTTCTGCTCAGGGAACTCTTCATCCTTTTCCTCTGGTGGTGGAGGCCTAGGTGGAGGGACCTCACCTTCA
GGCAGAGGTGGTTTGGGAGGAGCAAGCTCATCTGTTAGTCGGAGTTGTTCAAGGTCTGGTGGA
